>Addgene plasmid #190241 | pAAV-CamKII-DIO-mCherry | addgene full sequence | sequence record 371327 | Addgene NGS Result
CCTGCAGGCAGCTGCGCGCTCGCTCGCTCACTGAGGCCGCCCGGGCGTCGGGCGACCTTTGGTCGCCCGG
CCTCAGTGAGCGAGCGAGCGCGCAGAGAGGGAGTGGCCAACTCCATCACTAGGGGTTCCTGCGGCCGCAC
GCGTCATTATGGCCTTAGGTCACTTCATCTCCATGGGGTTCTTCTTCTGATTTTCTAGAAAATGAGATGG
GGGTGCAGAGAGCTTCCTCAGTGACCTGCCCAGGGTCACATCAGAAATGTCAGAGCTAGAACTTGAACTC
AGATTACTAATCTTAAATTCCATGCCTTGGGGGCATGCAAGTACGATATACAGAAGGAGTGAACTCATTA
GGGCAGATGACCAATGAGTTTAGGAAAGAAGAGTCCAGGGCAGGGTACATCTACACCACCCGCCCAGCCC
TGGGTGAGTCCAGCCACGTTCACCTCATTATAGTTGCCTCTCTCCAGTCCTACCTTGACGGGAAGCACAA
GCAGAAACTGGGACAGGAGCCCCAGGAGACCAAATCTTCATGGTCCCTCTGGGAGGATGGGTGGGGAGAG
CTGTGGCAGAGGCCTCAGGAGGGGCCCTGCTGCTCAGTGGTGACAGATAGGGGTGAGAAAGCAGACAGAG
TCATTCCGTCAGCATTCTGGGTCTGTTTGGTACTTCTTCTCACGCTAAGGTGGCGGTGTGATATGCACAA
TGGCTAAAAAGCAGGGAGAGCTGGAAAGAAACAAGGACAGAGACAGAGGCCAAGTCAACCAGACCAATTC
CCAGAGGAAGCAAAGAAACCATTACAGAGACTACAAGGGGGAAGGGAAGGAGAGATGAATTAGCTTCCCC
TGTAAACCTTAGAACCCAGCTGTTGCCAGGGCAACGGGGCAATACCTGTCTCTTCAGAGGAGATGAAGTT
GCCAGGGTAACTACATCCTGTCTTTCTCAAGGACCATCCCAGAATGTGGCACCCACTAGCCGTTACCATA
GCAACTGCCTCTTTGCCCCACTTAATCCCATCCCGTCTGTTAAAAGGGCCCTATAGTTGGAGGTGGGGGA
GGTAGGAAGAGCGATGATCACTTGTGGACTAAGTTTGTTCGCATCCCCTTCTCCAACCCCCTCAGTACAT
CACCCTGGGGGAACAGGGTCCACTTGCTCCTGGGCCCACACAGTCCTGCAGTATTGTGTATATAAGGCCA
GGGCAAAGAGGAGCAGGTTTTAAAGTGAAAGGCAGGCAGGTGTTGGGGAGGCAGTTACCGGGGCAACGGG
AACAGGGCGTTTCGGAGGTGGTTGCCATGGGGACCTGGATGCTGACGAAGGCTCGCGAGGCTGTGAGCAG
CCACAGTGCCCTGCTCAGAAGCCCCAAGCTCGTCAGTCAAGCCGGTTCTCCGTTTGCACTCAGGAGCACG
GGCAGGCGAGTGGCCCCTAGTTCTGGGGGCAGCGTCGACTCCGGAATAACTTCGTATAGGATACTTTATA
CGAAGTTATGCAGAATGGTAGCTGGATTGTAGCTGCTATTAGCAATATGAAACCTCTTAATAACTTCGTA
TAGCATACATTATACGAAGTTATGGCGCGCCTTACTTGTACAGCTCGTCCATGCCGCCGGTGGAGTGGCG
GCCCTCGGCGCGTTCGTACTGTTCCACGATGGTGTAGTCCTCGTTGTGGGAGGTGATGTCCAACTTGATG
TTGACGTTGTAGGCGCCGGGCAGCTGCACGGGCTTCTTGGCCTTGTAGGTGGTCTTGACCTCAGCGTCGT
AGTGGCCGCCGTCCTTCAGCTTCAGCCTCTGCTTGATCTCGCCCTTCAGGGCGCCGTCCTCGGGGTACAT
CCGCTCGGAGGAGGCCTCCCAGCCCATGGTCTTCTTCTGCATTACGGGGCCGTCGGAGGGGAAGTTGGTG
CCGCGCAGCTTCACCTTGTAGATGAACTCGCCGTCCTGCAGGGAGGAGTCCTGGGTCACGGTCACCACGC
CGCCGTCCTCGAAGTTCATCACGCGCTCCCACTTGAAGCCCTCGGGGAAGGACAGCTTCAAGTAGTCGGG
GATGTCGGCGGGGTGCTTCACGTAGGCCTTGGAGCCGTACATGAACTGAGGGGACAGGATGTCCCAGGCG
AAGGGCAGGGGGCCACCCTTGGTCACCTTCAGCTTGGCGGTCTGGGTGCCCTCGTAGGGGCGGCCCTCGC
CCTCGCCCTCGATCTCGAACTCGTGGCCGTTCACGGAGCCCTCCATGTGCACCTTGAAGCGCATGAACTC
CTTGATGATGGCCATGTTATCCTCCTCGCCCTTGCTCACCATGGTGGCGCTAGCATAACTTCGTATAAAG
TATCCTATACGAAGTTATTTGCCTTAACCCAGAAATTATCACTGTTATTCTTTAGAATGGTGCAAAGAAT
AACTTCGTATAATGTATGCTATACGAAGTTATGAATTCGATATCAAGCTTATCGATAATCAACCTCTGGA
TTACAAAATTTGTGAAAGATTGACTGGTATTCTTAACTATGTTGCTCCTTTTACGCTATGTGGATACGCT
GCTTTAATGCCTTTGTATCATGCTATTGCTTCCCGTATGGCTTTCATTTTCTCCTCCTTGTATAAATCCT
GGTTGCTGTCTCTTTATGAGGAGTTGTGGCCCGTTGTCAGGCAACGTGGCGTGGTGTGCACTGTGTTTGC
TGACGCAACCCCCACTGGTTGGGGCATTGCCACCACCTGTCAGCTCCTTTCCGGGACTTTCGCTTTCCCC
CTCCCTATTGCCACGGCGGAACTCATCGCCGCCTGCCTTGCCCGCTGCTGGACAGGGGCTCGGCTGTTGG
GCACTGACAATTCCGTGGTGTTGTCGGGGAAATCATCGTCCTTTCCTTGGCTGCTCGCCTATGTTGCCAC
CTGGATTCTGCGCGGGACGTCCTTCTGCTACGTCCCTTCGGCCCTCAATCCAGCGGACCTTCCTTCCCGC
GGCCTGCTGCCGGCTCTGCGGCCTCTTCCGCGTCTTCGCCTTCGCCCTCAGACGAGTCGGATCTCCCTTT
GGGCCGCCTCCCCGCATCGATACCGAGCGCTGCTCGAGAGATCTACGGGTGGCATCCCTGTGACCCCTCC
CCAGTGCCTCTCCTGGCCCTGGAAGTTGCCACTCCAGTGCCCACCAGCCTTGTCCTAATAAAATTAAGTT
GCATCATTTTGTCTGACTAGGTGTCCTTCTATAATATTATGGGGTGGAGGGGGGTGGTATGGAGCAAGGG
GCAAGTTGGGAAGACAACCTGTAGGGCCTGCGGGGTCTATTGGGAACCAAGCTGGAGTGCAGTGGCACAA
TCTTGGCTCACTGCAATCTCCGCCTCCTGGGTTCAAGCGATTCTCCTGCCTCAGCCTCCCGAGTTGTTGG
GATTCCAGGCATGCATGACCAGGCTCAGCTAATTTTTGTTTTTTTGGTAGAGACGGGGTTTCACCATATT
GGCCAGGCTGGTCTCCAACTCCTAATCTCAGGTGATCTACCCACCTTGGCCTCCCAAATTGCTGGGATTA
CAGGCGTGAACCACTGCTCCCTTCCCTGTCCTTCTGATTTTGTAGGTAACCACGTGCGGACCGAGCGGCC
GCAGGAACCCCTAGTGATGGAGTTGGCCACTCCCTCTCTGCGCGCTCGCTCGCTCACTGAGGCCGGGCGA
CCAAAGGTCGCCCGACGCCCGGGCTTTGCCCGGGCGGCCTCAGTGAGCGAGCGAGCGCGCAGCTGCCTGC
AGGGGCGCCTGATGCGGTATTTTCTCCTTACGCATCTGTGCGGTATTTCACACCGCATA
[95 nt withheld, positions 3770-3864]
T
[46 nt withheld, positions 3866-3911]
C
[141 nt withheld, positions 3913-4053]
CCTTTGACGTTGGAGTCCACGTTCTTT
[37 nt withheld, positions 4081-4117]
ACTCTATCTCGGGCTATTCTTTTGATTTATAAGGGATTTTGCCGATTTCGGTCTATTGGTTAAAAAATGA
GCTGATTTAACAAAAATTTAACGCGAATTTTAACAAAATATTAACGTTTACAATTTTATGGTGCACTCTC
AGTACAATCTGCTCTGATGCCGCATAGTTAAGCCAGCCCCGACACCCGCCAACACCCGCTGACGCGCCCT
GACGGGCTTGTCTGCTCCCGGCATCCGCTTACAGACAAGCTGTGACCGTCTCCGGGAGCTGCATGTGTCA
GAGGTTTTCACCGTCATCACCGAAACGCGCGAGACGAAAGGGCCTCGTGATACGCCTATTTTTATAGGTT
AATGTCATGATAATAATGGTTTCTTAGACGTCAGGTGGCACTTTTCGGGGAAATGTGCGCGGAACCCCTA
TTTGTTTATTTTTCTAAATACATTCAAATATGTATCCGCTCATGAGACAATAACCCTGATAAATGCTTCA
ATAATATTGAAAAAGGAAGAGTATGAGTATTCAACATTTCCGTGTCGCCCTTATTCCCTTTTTTGCGGCA
TTTTGCCTTCCTGTTTTTGCTCACCCAGAAACGCTGGTGAAAGTAAAAGATGCTGAAGATCAGTTGGGTG
CACGAGTGGGTTACATCGAACTGGATCTCAACAGCGGTAAGATCCTTGAGAGTTTTCGCCCCGAAGAACG
TTTTCCAATGATGAGCACTTTTAAAGTTCTGCTATGTGGCGCGGTATTATCCCGTATTGACGCCGGGCAA
GAGCAACTCGGTCGCCGCATACACTATTCTCAGAATGACTTGGTTGAGTACTCACCAGTCACAGAAAAGC
ATCTTACGGATGGCATGACAGTAAGAGAATTATGCAGTGCTGCCATAACCATGAGTGATAACACTGCGGC
CAACTTACTTCTGACAACGATCGGAGGACCGAAGGAGCTAACCGCTTTTTTGCACAACATGGGGGATCAT
GTAACTCGCCTTGATCGTTGGGAACCGGAGCTGAATGAAGCCATACCAAACGACGAGCGTGACACCACGA
TGCCTGTAGCAATGGCAACAACGTTGCGCAAACTATTAACTGGCGAACTACTTACTCTAGCTTCCCGGCA
ACAATTAATAGACTGGATGGAGGCGGATAAAGTTGCAGGACCACTTCTGCGCTCGGCCCTTCCGGCTGGC
TGGTTTATTGCTGATAAATCTGGAGCCGGTGAGCGTGGGTCTCGCGGTATCATTGCAGCACTGGGGCCAG
ATGGTAAGCCCTCCCGTATCGTAGTTATCTACACGACGGGGAGTCAGGCAACTATGGATGAACGAAATAG
ACAGATCGCTGAGATAGGTGCCTCACTGATTAAGCATTGGTAACTGTCAGACCAAGTTTACTCATATATA
CTTTAGATTGATTTAAAACTTCATTTTTAATTTAAAAGGATCTAGGTGAAGATCCTTTTTGATAATCTCA
TGACCAAAATCCCTTAACGTGAGTTTTCGTTCCACTGAGCGTCAGACCCCGTAGAAAAGATCAAAGGATC
TTCTTGAGATCCTTTTTTTCTGCGCGTAATCTGCTGCTTGCAAACAAAAAAACCACCGCTACCAGCGGTG
GTTTGTTTGCCGGATCAAGAGCTACCAACTCTTTTTCCGAAGGTAACTGGCTTCAGCAGAGCGCAGATAC
CAAATACTGTTCTTCTAGTGTAGCCGTAGTTAGGCCACCACTTCAAGAACTCTGTAGCACCGCCTACATA
CCTCGCTCTGCTAATCCTGTTACCAGTGGCTGCTGCCAGTGGCGATAAGTCGTGTCTTACCGGGTTGGAC
TCAAGACGATAGTTACCGGATAAGGCGCAGCGGTCGGGCTGAACGGGGGGTTCGTGCACACAGCCCAGCT
TGGAGCGAACGACCTACACCGAACTGAGATACCTACAGCGTGAGCTATGAGAAAGCGCCACGCTTCCCGA
AGGGAGAAAGGCGGACAGGTATCCGGTAAGCGGCAGGGTCGGAACAGGAGAGCGCACGAGGGAGCTTCCA
GGGGGAAACGCCTGGTATCTTTATAGTCCTGTCGGGTTTCGCCACCTCTGACTTGAGCGTCGATTTTTGT
GATGCTCGTCAGGGGGGCGGAGCCTATGGAAAAACGCCAGCAACGCGGCCTTTTTACGGTTCCTGGCCTT
TTGCTGGCCTTTTGCTCACATGT
Features (pLannotate 1.2.2; 21 found; start..end, strand, type, name):
     12..39      +  repeat_region  AAV2 ITR (fragment): inverted terminal repeat of adeno-associated virus serotype 2 inverted
     68..95      +  repeat_region  AAV2 ITR (fragment): inverted terminal repeat of adeno-associated virus serotype 2 inverted
    145..1433    +  promoter       CaMKII promoter: promoter for the mouse calcium/calmodulin-dependent kinase II α subunit
   1446..1479    +  protein_bind   lox2272: Cre-mediated recombination occurs in the 8-bp core sequence (GGATACTT). lox2272 sites are compatible with each other, but incompatible with loxP or loxN sites (Lee and Saito, 1988). Cre recombinase
   1480..1529    -  intron         β-globin intron (fragment): internally truncated intron from human β-globin
   1530..1563    +  protein_bind   loxP: Cre-mediated recombination occurs in the 8-bp core sequence (GCATACAT). Cre recombinase
   1575..2282    -  CDS            mCherry: mCherry is a basic (constitutively fluorescent) red fluorescent protein published in 2004, derived from Discosoma sp.. It is reported to be a very rapidly-maturing monomer with low acid sensitivity.
   2295..2328    -  protein_bind   lox2272: Cre-mediated recombination occurs in the 8-bp core sequence (GGATACTT). lox2272 sites are compatible with each other, but incompatible with loxP or loxN sites (Lee and Saito, 1988). Cre recombinase
   2329..2378    -  intron         β-globin intron (fragment): internally truncated intron from human β-globin
   2379..2412    -  protein_bind   loxP: Cre-mediated recombination occurs in the 8-bp core sequence (GCATACAT). Cre recombinase
   2413..2437    +  misc_feature   MCS (fragment): pBluescript multiple cloning site
   2437..3025    +  misc_feature   WPRE: woodchuck hepatitis virus posttranscriptional regulatory element
   3057..3533    +  polyA_signal   hGH poly(A) signal: human growth hormone polyadenylation signal
   3573..3713    +  repeat_region  AAV2 ITR: inverted terminal repeat of adeno-associated virus serotype 2 inverted
   3718..3769    -  misc_feature   bom (fragment): basis of mobility region from pBR322
   3788..4243    +  rep_origin     f1 ori (sequence partly withheld): f1 bacteriophage origin of replication; arrow indicates direction of (+) strand synthesis
   4244..4293    -  misc_feature   bom (fragment): basis of mobility region from pBR322
   4395..4430    -  CDS            rop (fragment): Rop protein, which maintains plasmids at low copy number; rop
   4525..4629    +  promoter       AmpR promoter: bla
   4630..5490    +  CDS            AmpR: β-lactamase; bla; confers resistance to ampicillin, carbenicillin, and related antibiotics
   5661..6249    +  rep_origin     ori: high-copy-number ColE1/pMB1/pBR322/pUC origin of replication
