[The description below was written by a language model from this plasmid's Addgene catalogue record and pLannotate feature annotations shown in this document.]
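Description:
pAAV-CamKII-DIO-mCherry is a 6.3 kb adeno-associated virus transfer plasmid built on a pAAV backbone for Cre-dependent expression of the red fluorescent protein mCherry. It is maintained in bacteria through a ColE1/pUC-type origin with ampicillin selection (AmpR under its own bla promoter), and it also carries an f1 phage origin. The catalogue lists it as low copy and grown in a recombination-deficient stable strain, a common choice for plasmids containing AAV inverted terminal repeats. The expression cassette lies between AAV2 ITRs, which direct replication and packaging of the intervening DNA into AAV particles. The right ITR is annotated as complete, whereas the left one is detected only as two short fragments in the sequenced record.

Within the ITRs, the mouse CaMKIIα promoter, commonly used to favour expression in excitatory forebrain neurons, sits upstream of a DIO (double-floxed inverted open reading frame) cassette. The 717 bp mCherry coding sequence, cloned between AscI and NheI sites, is placed in the antisense orientation and flanked on each side by a lox2272 and a loxP site, with the two pairs facing each other. In the absence of Cre no functional transcript is made. When Cre is present, recombination between compatible sites inverts the insert into the sense orientation, and a subsequent excision between the other pair locks it there. A WPRE downstream enhances transcript stability and expression, and the human growth hormone polyadenylation signal terminates the message. mCherry is untagged. The record states the purpose only as DIO-flanked mCherry expression; such constructs typically serve to label Cre-expressing neurons or as fluorophore-only controls.
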