Addgene plasmid #190241: pAAV-CamKII-DIO-mCherry
Purpose: Expresses mCherry flanked by DIO
Depositing lab: Young J Yoon. Depositing organization: Albert Einstein College of Medicine. Publication: Seizure-induced strengthening of a recurrent excitatory circuit in the dentate gyrus is proconvulsant. Nasrallah K, Frechou MA, Yoon YJ, Persaud S, Goncalves JT, Castillo PE. Proc Natl Acad Sci U S A. 2022 Aug 9;119(32):e2201151119. doi: 10.1073/pnas.2201151119. Epub 2022 Aug 5. PubMed 35930664.
Backbone
  Vector backbone: pAAV
  Backbone size w/o insert (bp): 5593
  Total vector size (bp): 6310
  Vector type: AAV
Growth in bacteria
  Bacterial resistance: Ampicillin, 100 μg/mL
  Growth temperature: 37°C
  Growth strain: NEB Stable
  Copy number: Low Copy
Gene/Insert
  Gene/Insert name: mCherry
  Species: Synthetic
  Insert size (bp): 717
  Promoter: mouse CamKII alpha
  Tag / fusion protein: N/A
  Cloning method: Restriction Enzyme; 5′ cloning site Asc I (not destroyed); 3′ cloning site Nhe I (not destroyed)
  Sequencing primers: 5′ tcgtgtcgtgcctgagagcg; 3′ GCATTAAAGCAGCGTATCCACATAGC
Terms and licenses: Academic/Nonprofit Terms; Industry Terms: Not Available to Industry
How to cite: pAAV-CamKII-DIO-mCherry was a gift from Young J Yoon (Addgene plasmid # 190241 ; http://n2t.net/addgene:190241 ; RRID:Addgene_190241)
